>Addgene plasmid #154204 | pJH1 | depositor full sequence | sequence record 298406 | pJH1 sequence 8980 bps
CATGTGAGCAAAAGGCCAGCAAAAGGCCAGGAACCGTAAAAAGGCCGCGTTGCTGGCGTTTTTCCATAGG
CTCCGCCCCCCTGACGAGCATCACAAAAATCGACGCTCAAGTCAGAGGTGGCGAAACCCGACAGGACTAT
AAAGATACCAGGCGTTTCCCCCTGGAAGCTCCCTCGTGCGCTCTCCTGTTCCGACCCTGCCGCTTACCGG
ATACCTGTCCGCCTTTCTCCCTTCGGGAAGCGTGGCGCTTTCTCATAGCTCACGCTGTAGGTATCTCAGT
TCGGTGTAGGTCGTTCGCTCCAAGCTGGGCTGTGTGCACGAACCCCCCGTTCAGCCCGACCGCTGCGCCT
TATCCGGTAACTATCGTCTTGAGTCCAACCCGGTAAGACACGACTTATCGCCACTGGCAGCAGCCACTGG
TAACAGGATTAGCAGAGCGAGGTATGTAGGCGGTGCTACAGAGTTCTTGAAGTGGTGGCCTAACTACGGC
TACACTAGAAGAACAGTATTTGGTATCTGCGCTCTGCTGAAGCCAGTTACCTTCGGAAAAAGAGTTGGTA
GCTCTTGATCCGGCAAACAAACCACCGCTGGTAGCGGTGGTTTTTTTGTTTGCAAGCAGCAGATTACGCG
CAGAAAAAAAGGATCTCAAGAAGATCCTTTGATCTTTTCTACGGGGTCTGACGCTCAGTGGAACGAAAAC
TCTCTAGATCTGACGCTCAGTGGAACGAAAACTCACGTTAAGGGATTTTGGTCATGAACAATAAAACTGT
CTGCTTACATAAACAGTAATACAAGGGGTGTTATGAGCCATATTCAACGGGAAACGTCTTGCTCTAGGCC
GCGATTAAATTCCAACATGGATGCTGATTTATATGGGTATAAATGGGCTCGCGATAATGTCGGGCAATCA
GGTGCGACAATCTATCGATTGTATGGGAAGCCCGATGCGCCAGAGTTGTTTCTGAAACATGGCAAAGGTA
GCGTTGCCAATGATGTTACAGATGAGATGGTCAGACTAAACTGGCTGACGGAATTTATGCCTCTTCCGAC
CATCAAGCATTTTATCCGTACTCCTGATGATGCATGGTTACTCACCACTGCGATCCCCGGGAAAACAGCA
TTCCAGGTATTAGAAGAATATCCTGATTCAGGTGAAAATATTGTTGATGCGCTGGCAGTGTTCCTGCGCC
GGTTGCATTCGATTCCTGTTTGTAATTGTCCTTTTAACAGCGATCGCGTATTTCGTCTCGCTCAGGCGCA
ATCACGAATGAATAACGGTTTGGTTGATGCGAGTGATTTTGATGACGAGCGTAATGGCTGGCCTGTTGAA
CAAGTCTGGAAAGAAATGCATAAACTTTTGCCATTCTCACCGGATTCAGTCGTCACTCATGGTGATTTCT
CACTTGATAACCTTATTTTTGACGAGGGGAAATTAATAGGTTGTATTGATGTTGGACGAGTCGGAATCGC
AGACCGATACCAGGATCTTGCCATCCTATGGAACTGCCTCGGTGAGTTTTCTCCTTCATTACAGAAACGG
CTTTTTCAAAAATATGGTATTGATAATCCTGATATGAATAAATTGCAGTTTCATTTGATGCTCGATGAGT
TTTTCTAAGAATTAATTCATGAGCGGATACATATTTGAATGTATTTAGAAAAATAAACAAATAGGGGTTC
CGCGCACATTTCCCCGAAAAGTGCCACCTGAGGCGATAAGCTTTAATGCGGTAGTTTATCACAGTTAAAT
TGCTAACGCAGTCAGGCACCGTGTATGAAATCTAACAATGCGCTCATCGTCATCCTCGGCACCGTCACCC
TGGATGCTGTAGGCATAGGCTTGGTTATGCCGGTACTGCCGGGCCTCTTGCGGGATTACGAAATCATCCT
GTGGAGCTTAGTAGGTTTAGCAAGATGGCAGCGCCTAAATGTAGAATGATAAAAGGATTAAGAGATTAAT
TTCCCTAAAAATGATAAAACAAGCGTTTTGAAAGCGCTTGTTTTTTTGGTTTGCAGTCAGAGTAGAATAG
AAGTATCAAAAAAAGCACCGACTCGGTGCCACTTTTTCAAGTTGATAACGGACTAGCCTTATTTTAACTT
GCTATGCTGTTTTGAATGGTTCCAACAAGATTATTTTATAACTTTTATAACAAATAATCAAGGAGAAATT
CAAAGAAATTTATCAGCCATAAAACAATACTTAATACTATAGAATGATAACAAAATAAACTAATTTCGGA
GGTCATTAAAACTATTATTGAAATCATCAAACTCATTATGGATTTAATTTAAACTTTTTATTTTAGGAGG
CAAAAATGGATAAGAAATACTCAATAGGCTTAGATATCGGCACAAATAGCGTCGGATGGGCGGTGATCAC
TGATGAATATAAGGTTCCGTCTAAAAAGTTCAAGGTTCTGGGAAATACAGACCGCCACAGTATCAAAAAA
AATCTTATAGGGGCTCTTTTATTTGACAGTGGAGAGACAGCGGAAGCGACTCGTCTCAAACGGACAGCTC
GTAGAAGGTATACACGTCGGAAGAATCGTATTTGTTATCTACAGGAGATTTTTTCAAATGAGATGGCGAA
AGTAGATGATAGTTTCTTTCATCGACTTGAAGAGTCTTTTTTGGTGGAAGAAGACAAGAAGCACGAACGG
CATCCTATTTTTGGAAATATAGTAGATGAAGTTGCTTATCATGAGAAATATCCAACTATCTATCATCTGC
GAAAAAAATTGGTAGATTCTACTGATAAAGCGGATTTGCGCTTAATCTATTTGGCCTTAGCGCATATGAT
CAAGTTCCGCGGCCACTTTTTGATCGAGGGGGATTTCAACCCGGATAACAGCGACGTGGACAAACTGTTC
ATCCAGTTGGTGCAGACCTACAACCAGTTCTTCGAAGAAAACCCGATCAACGCAAGCGGAGTAGATGCTA
AAGCGATCCTGTCCGCACGATTCAGTAAGTCGAGCCGATTAGAAAATCTCATTGCTCAGCTCCCCGGCGA
GAAGAAAAATGGCTTATTCGGGAACCTCATTGCTTTGTCGTTGGGCTTGACCCCGAACTTCAAGTCGAAC
TTCGACTTGGCAGAAGACGCTAAATTTCAGCTCTCCAAGGACACGTACGACGATGACCTGGACAATTTGT
TGGCGCAAATCGGCGACCAATACGCTGACTTGTTCTTGGGAGCCAAGAACTTGTCTGACGCTATCTTGCT
CTCTGACATCCTCAGCGTAAACACTGAAATCACTAAGGCGCCCCTATCAGCTTCAATGATTAAACGCTAC
GACGAGCACCATCAGGACTTGACTCTTTTGAAAGCGTTGGTCCGACAGCAGCTCCCGGAGAAGTACAAAG
AGATCTTCTTCGACCAGTCCAAAAACGGATATGCAGGTTATATTGACGGGGGCGCCAGCCAGGAGGAGTT
CTACAAATTCATCAAACCGATCTTGGAAAAAATGGACGGTACGGAGGAGTTGTTGGTGAAACTAAATCGT
GAAGATTTGCTGCGCAAGCAACGGACCTTTGACAACGGCTCTATTCCCCATCAAATTCACTTGGGTGAGC
TGCACGCGATCTTGAGAAGACAGGAGGACTTCTACCCGTTCTTGAAAGACAACCGTGAGAAGATCGAGAA
AATCTTGACCTTCCGGATTCCTTATTATGTTGGTCCATTGGCGCGTGGCAATAGTCGTTTTGCATGGATG
ACCCGGAAGTCCGAAGAAACGATCACCCCATGGAATTTCGAAGAAGTTGTCGACAAAGGTGCCTCAGCTC
AATCTTTCATTGAGCGCATGACGAACTTCGACAAAAACCTCCCGAACGAGAAAGTCCTGCCGAAACACAG
CTTGCTCTACGAGTACTTCACGGTCTACAACGAGTTGACGAAGGTCAAATACGTCACTGAAGGAATGCGA
AAACCAGCATTTCTTTCAGGTGAGCAGAAGAAAGCCATCGTGGACTTGCTCTTCAAAACGAACCGCAAAG
TCACCGTGAAGCAGTTGAAAGAGGACTACTTCAAAAAAATCGAGTGCTTCGACAGCGTCGAGATCTCCGG
AGTTGAGGACAGCTTCAACGCTTCCTTGGGCACCTACCACGACTTGCTGAAAATCATCAAAGACAAAGAC
TTCTTGGACAACGAGGAGAACGAGGACATCTTGGAGGACATCGTCTTGACGTTGACCTTGTTCGAGGACA
GGGAGATGATCGAGGAGAGACTCAAAACATATGCTCACCTCTTTGATGATAAGGTGATGAAACAGCTTAA
ACGTCGCCGTTATACTGGTTGGGGACGTTTGTCTCGAAAATTGATTAATGGTATTAGGGATAAGCAATCT
GGCAAAACAATATTAGATTTTTTGAAATCAGATGGTTTTGCCAATCGCAATTTTATGCAGCTGATCCATG
ATGATAGTTTGACATTTAAAGAAGACATTCAAAAAGCGCAGGTGTCTGGACAAGGCGATAGTTTACATGA
ACATATTGCAAATTTAGCTGGTAGCCCTGCTATTAAAAAAGGTATTTTACAGACTGTAAAAGTTGTTGAT
GAATTGGTCAAAGTAATGGGGCGGCATAAGCCAGAAAATATCGTTATTGAAATGGCACGTGAAAATCAGA
CAACTCAAAAGGGCCAGAAAAATTCGCGAGAGCGTATGAAACGAATCGAAGAAGGTATCAAAGAATTAGG
AAGTCAGATTCTTAAAGAGCATCCTGTTGAAAATACTCAATTGCAAAATGAAAAGCTCTATCTCTATTAT
CTCCAAAATGGAAGAGACATGTATGTGGACCAAGAATTAGATATTAATCGTTTAAGTGATTATGATGTCG
ATCACATTGTTCCACAAAGTTTCCTTAAAGACGATTCAATAGACAATAAGGTCTTAACGCGTTCTGATAA
AAATCGTGGTAAATCGGATAACGTTCCAAGTGAAGAAGTAGTCAAAAAGATGAAAAACTATTGGAGACAA
CTTCTAAACGCCAAGTTAATCACTCAACGTAAGTTTGATAATTTAACGAAAGCTGAACGTGGAGGTTTGA
GTGAACTTGATAAAGCTGGTTTTATCAAACGCCAATTGGTTGAAACTCGCCAAATCACTAAGCATGTGGC
ACAAATTTTGGATAGTCGCATGAATACTAAATACGATGAAAATGATAAACTTATTCGAGAGGTTAAAGTG
ATTACCTTAAAATCTAAATTAGTTTCTGACTTCCGAAAAGATTTCCAATTCTATAAAGTACGTGAGATTA
ACAATTACCATCATGCCCATGATGCGTATCTAAATGCCGTCGTTGGAACTGCTTTGATTAAGAAATATCC
AAAACTTGAATCGGAGTTTGTCTATGGTGATTATAAAGTTTATGATGTTCGTAAAATGATTGCTAAGTCT
GAGCAAGAAATAGGCAAAGCAACCGCAAAATATTTCTTTTACTCTAATATCATGAACTTCTTCAAAACAG
AAATTACACTTGCAAATGGAGAGATTCGCAAACGCCCTCTAATCGAAACTAATGGGGAAACTGGAGAAAT
TGTCTGGGATAAAGGGCGAGATTTTGCCACAGTGCGCAAAGTATTGTCCATGCCCCAAGTCAATATTGTC
AAGAAAACAGAAGTACAGACAGGCGGATTCTCCAAGGAGTCAATTTTACCAAAAAGAAATTCGGACAAGC
TTATTGCTCGTAAAAAAGACTGGGATCCAAAAAAATATGGTGGTTTTGATAGTCCAACGGTAGCTTATTC
AGTCCTAGTGGTTGCTAAGGTGGAAAAAGGGAAATCGAAGAAGTTAAAATCCGTTAAAGAGTTACTAGGG
ATCACAATTATGGAAAGAAGTTCCTTTGAAAAAAATCCGATTGACTTTTTAGAAGCTAAAGGATATAAGG
AAGTTAAAAAAGACTTAATCATTAAACTACCTAAATATAGTCTTTTTGAGTTAGAAAACGGTCGTAAACG
GATGCTGGCTAGTGCCGGAGAATTACAAAAAGGAAATGAGCTGGCTCTGCCAAGCAAATATGTGAATTTT
TTATATTTAGCTAGTCATTATGAAAAGTTGAAGGGTAGTCCAGAAGATAACGAACAAAAACAATTGTTTG
TGGAGCAGCATAAGCATTATTTAGATGAGATTATTGAGCAAATCAGTGAATTTTCTAAGCGTGTTATTTT
AGCAGATGCCAATTTAGATAAAGTTCTTAGTGCATATAACAAACATAGAGACAAACCAATACGTGAACAA
GCAGAAAATATTATTCATTTATTTACGTTGACGAATCTTGGAGCTCCCGCTGCTTTTAAATATTTTGATA
CAACAATTGATCGTAAACGATATACGTCTACAAAAGAAGTTTTAGATGCCACTCTTATCCATCAATCCAT
CACTGGTCTTTATGAAACACGCATTGATTTGAGTCAGCTAGGAGGTGACTGAAGTATATTTTAGATGAAG
ATTATTTCTTAATAACTAAAAATATGGTATAATACTCTTAATAAATGCAGTAATACAGGGGCTTTTCAAG
ACTGAAGTCTAGCTGAGACAAATAGTGCGATTACGAAATTTTTTAGACAAAAATAGTCTACGAGGTTTTA
GAGCTATGCTGTTTTGAATGGTCCCAAAACTGAGACCAGTCTCGGAAGCTCAAAGGTCTCGTTTTAGAGC
TATGCTGTTTTGAATGGTCCCAAAACTTCAGCACACTGAGACTTGTTGAGTTCCATGTTTTAGAGCTATG
CTGTTTTGAATGGACTCCATTCAACATTGCCGATGATAACTTGAGAAAGAGGGTTAATACCAGCAGTCGG
ATACCTTCCTATTCTTTCTGTTAAAGCGTTTTCATGTTATAATAGGCAAAAGAAGAGTAGTGTGATCGTC
CATTCCGACAGCATCGCCAGTCACTATGGCGTGCTGCTAGCGCTATATGCGTTGATGCAATTTCTATGCG
CACCCGTTCTCGGAGCACTGTCCGACCGCTTTGGCCGCCGCCCAGTCCTGCTCGCTTCGCTACTTGGAGC
CACTATCGACTACGCGATCATGGCGACCACACCCGTCCTGTGGATCCTCTACGCCGGACGCATCGTGGCC
GGCATCACCGGCGCCACAGGTGCGGTTGCTGGCGCCTATATCGCCGACATCACCGATGGGGAAGATCGGG
CTCGCCACTTCGGGCTCATGAGCGCTTGTTTCGGCGTGGGTATGGTGGCAGGCCCCGTGGCCGGGGGACT
GTTGGGCGCCATCTCCTTGCATGCACCATTCCTTGCGGCGGCGGTGCTCAACGGCCTCAACCTACTACTG
GGCTGCTTCCTAATGCAGGAGTCGCATAAGGGAGAGCGTCGACGTTTACGAACCGAACAGGCTTATGTCA
ATTCGCCTCTCAGGCGCCGCTGGTGCCGCTGGTTGGACGCCAAGGGTGAATCCGCCTCGATACCCTGATT
ACTCGCTTCCTGCGCCCTCTCAGGCGGCGATAGGGGACTGGTAAAACGGGGATTGCCCAGACGCCTCCCC
CGCCCCTTCAGGGGCACAAATGCGGCCCCAACGGGGCCACGTAGTGGTGCGTTTTTTGCGTTTCCACCCT
TTTCTTCCTTTTCCCTTTTAAACCTTTTAGGACGTCTACAGGCCACGTAATCCGTGGCCTGTAGAGTTTA
AAAAGGGACGGATTTGTTGCCATTAAGGGACGGATTTGTTGTTAAGAAGGGACGGATTTGTTGTTGTAAA
GGGACGGATTTGTTGTATTGTGGGACGCAGATACAGTGTCCCCTTATACACAAGGAATGTCGAACGTGGC
CTCACCCCCAATGGTTTACAAAAGCAATGCCCTGGTCGAGGCCGCGTATCGCCTCAGTGTTCAGGAACAG
CGGATCGTTCTGGCCTGTATTAGCCAGGTGAAGAGGAGCGAGCCTGTCACCGATGAAGTGATGTATTCAG
TGACGGCGGAGGACATAGCGACGATGGCGGGTGTCCCTATCGAATCTTCCTACAACCAGCTCAAAGAAGC
GGCCCTGCGCCTGAAACGGCGGGAAGTCCGGTTAACCCAAGAGCCCAATGGCAAGGGGAAAAGACCGAGT
GTGATGATTACCGGCTGGGTGCAAACAATCATCTACCGGGAGGGTGAGGGCCGTGTAGAACTCAGGTTCA
CCAAAGACATGCTGCCGTACCTGACGGAACTCACCAAACAGTTCACCAAATACGCCTTGGCTGACGTGGC
CAAGATGGACAGCACCCACGCGATCAGGCTTTACGAGCTGCTCATGCAATGGGACAGCATCGGCCAGCGC
GAAATAGAAATTGACCAGCTGCGAAAGTGGTTTCAACTGGAAGGCCGGTATCCCTCGATCAAGGACTTCA
AGTTGCGAGTGCTTGATCCAGCCGTGACGCAGATCAACGAGCACAGCCCGCTACAGGTGGAGTGGGCGCA
GCGAAAGACCGGGCGCAAGGTCACACATCTGTTGTTCAGTTTTGGACCGAAGAAGCCCGCCAAGGCGGTG
GGTAAGGCCCCAGCGAAGCGCAAGGCCGGGAAGATTTCAGATGCTGAGATCGCGAAACAGGCTCGCCCTG
GTGAGACATGGGAAGCGGCCCGCGCTCGACTAACCCAGATGCCGCTGGATCTGGCCTAGAGGCCGTGGCC
ACCACGGCCCGGCCTGCCTTTCAGGCTGCGCAACTGTTGGGAAGGGCGATCGGTGCGGGCCTCTTCGCTA
TTACGCGTCGACCGATGCCCTTGAGAGCCTTCAACCCAGTCAGCTCCTTCCGGTGGGCGCGGGGCATGAC
TATCGTCGCCGCACTTATGACTGTCTTCTTTATCATGCAACTCGTAGGACAGGTGCCGGCAGCGCTCTGG
GTCATTTTCGGCGAGGACCGCTTTCGCTGGAGCGCGACGATGATCGGCCTGTCGCTTGCGGTATTCGGAA
TCTTGCACGCCCTCGCTCAAGCCTTCGTCACTGGTCCCGCCACCAAACGTTTCGGCGAGAAGCAGGCCAT
TATCGCCGGCATGGCGGCCG
Features (pLannotate 1.2.2; 16 found; start..end, strand, type, name):
     61..649     -  rep_origin     ori: high-copy-number ColE1/pMB1/pBR322/pUC origin of replication
    803..1618    +  CDS            KanR: aminoglycoside phosphotransferase; aph(3')-Ia; confers resistance to kanamycin in bacteria or G418 (Geneticin®) in eukaryotes
   1627..1684    -  promoter       AmpR promoter (fragment): bla
   1775..1876    +  CDS            TcR (fragment): tetracycline efflux protein; tet; confers resistance to tetracycline
   2045..2123    -  misc_RNA       tracrRNA: trans-activating CRISPR RNA for the Streptococcus pyogenes CRISPR/Cas9 system
   2316..6419    +  CDS            cas9: CAS9_STRP1 - Also known as csn1 From Streptococcus pyogenes serotype M1.
   6443..6574    +  misc_feature   crRNA leader: crRNA leader sequence for the Streptococcus pyogenes CRISPR/Cas system
   6575..6610    +  repeat_region  DR: direct repeat for the Streptococcus pyogenes CRISPR/Cas system
   6641..6676    +  repeat_region  DR: direct repeat for the Streptococcus pyogenes CRISPR/Cas system
   6707..6733    +  repeat_region  DR (fragment): direct repeat for the Streptococcus pyogenes CRISPR/Cas system
   6855..7323    +  CDS            TcR (fragment): tetracycline efflux protein; tet; confers resistance to tetracycline
   7324..7351    -  promoter       Pc promoter: intI1 (promoter lies within the coding sequence); class 1 integron promoter
   7401..7752    -  rep_origin     pRO1600 oriV: broad-host-range origin of replication from Pseudomonas aeruginosa plasmid pRO1600; requires the pRO1600 Rep protein for replication (West et al., 1994)
   7766..8599    +  CDS            pRO1600 Rep: replication protein for the broad-host-range plasmid pRO1600 from Pseudomonas aeruginosa&nbsp
   8630..8686    -  CDS            lacZα (fragment): LacZα fragment of β-galactosidase; lacZ fragment
   8685..8980    +  CDS            TcR (fragment): tetracycline efflux protein; tet; confers resistance to tetracycline
