>Addgene plasmid #154204 | pJH1 | addgene full sequence | sequence record 307394 | Addgene NGS Result
GGCCGCATGTGAGCAAAAGGCCAGCAAAAGGCCAGGAACCGTAAAAAGGCCGCGTTGCTGGCGTTTTTCC
ATAGGCTCCGCCCCCCTGACGAGCATCACAAAAATCGACGCTCAAGTCAGAGGTGGCGAAACCCGACAGG
ACTATAAAGATACCAGGCGTTTCCCCCTGGAAGCTCCCTCGTGCGCTCTCCTGTTCCGACCCTGCCGCTT
ACCGGATACCTGTCCGCCTTTCTCCCTTCGGGAAGCGTGGCGCTTTCTCATAGCTCACGCTGTAGGTATC
TCAGTTCGGTGTAGGTCGTTCGCTCCAAGCTGGGCTGTGTGCACGAACCCCCCGTTCAGCCCGACCGCTG
CGCCTTATCCGGTAACTATCGTCTTGAGTCCAACCCGGTAAGACACGACTTATCGCCACTGGCAGCAGCC
ACTGGTAACAGGATTAGCAGAGCGAGGTATGTAGGCGGTGCTACAGAGTTCTTGAAGTGGTGGCCTAACT
ACGGCTACACTAGAAGAACAGTATTTGGTATCTGCGCTCTGCTGAAGCCAGTTACCTTCGGAAAAAGAGT
TGGTAGCTCTTGATCCGGCAAAAAAACCACCGCTGGTAGCGGTGGTTTTTTTGTTTGCAAGCAGCAGATT
ACGCGCAGAAAAAAAGGATCTCAAGAAGATCCTTTGATCTTTTCTACGGGGTCTGACGCTCAGTGGAACG
AAAACTCTCTAGATCTGACGCTCAGTGGAACGAAAACTCACGTTAAGGGATTTTGGTCATGAACAATAAA
ACTGTCTGCTTACATAAACAGTAATACAAGGGGTGTTATGAGCCATATTCAACGGGAAACGTCTTGCTCT
AGGCCGCGATTAAATTCCAACATGGATGCTGATTTATATGGGTATAAATGGGCTCGCGATAATGTCGGGC
AATCAGGTGCGACAATCTATCGATTGTATGGGAAGCCCGATGCGCCAGAGTTGTTTCTGAAACATGGCAA
AGGTAGCGTTGCCAATGATGTTACAGATGAGATGGTCAGACTAAACTGGCTGACGGAATTTATGCCTCTT
CCGACCATCAAGCATTTTATCCGTACTCCTGATGATGCATGGTTACTCACCACTGCGATCCCCGGGAAAA
CAGCATTCCAGGTATTAGAAGAATATCCTGATTCAGGTGAAAATATTGTTGATGCGCTGGCAGTGTTCCT
GCGCCGGTTGCATTCGATTCCTGTTTGTAATTGTCCTTTTAACAGCGATCGCGTATTTCGTCTCGCTCAG
GCGCAATCACGAATGAATAACGGTTTGGTTGATGCGAGTGATTTTGATGACGAACGTAATGGCTGGCCTG
TTGAACAAGTCTGGAAAGAAATGCATAAACTTTTGCCATTCTCACCGGATTCAGTCGTCACTCATGGTGA
TTTCTCACTTGATAACCTTATTTTTGACGAGGGGAAATTAATAGGTTGTATTGATGTTGGACGAGTCGGA
ATCGCAGACCGATACCAGGATCTTGCCATCCTATGGAACTGCCTCGGTGAGTTTTCTCCTTCATTACAGA
AACGGCTTTTTCAAAAATATGGTATTGATAATCCTGATATGAATAAATTGCAGTTTCATTTGATGCTCGA
TGAGTTTTTCTAAGAATTAATTCATGAGCGGATACATATTTGAATGTATTTAGAAAAATAAACAAATAGG
GGTTCCGCGCACATTTCCCCGAAAAGTGCCACCTGAGGCGATAAGCTTTAATGCGGTAGTTTATCACAGT
TAAATTGCTAACGCAGTCAGGCACCGTGTATGAAATCTAACAATGCGCTCATCGTCATCCTCGGCACCGT
CACCCTGGATGCTGTAGGCATAGGCTTGGTTATGCCGGTACTGCCGGGCCTCTTGCGGGATTACGAAATC
ATCCTGTGGAGCTTAGTAGGTTTAGCAAGATGGCAGCGCCTAAATGTAGAATGATAAAAGGATTAAGAGA
TTAATTTCCCTAAAAATGATAAAACAAGCGTTTTGAAAGCGCTTGTTTTTTTGGTTTGCAGTCAGAGTAG
AATAGAAGTATCAAAAAAAGCACCGACTCGGTGCCACTTTTTCAAGTTGATAACGGACTAGCCTTATTTT
AACTTGCTATGCTGTTTTGAATGGTTCCAACAAGATTATTTTATAACTTTTATAACAAATAATCAAGGAG
AAATTCAAAGAAATTTATCAGCCATAAAACAATACTTAATACTATAGAATGATAACAAAATAAACTAATT
TCGGAGGTCATTAAAACTATTATTGAAATCATCAAACTCATTATGGATTTAATTTAAACTTTTTATTTTA
GGAGGCAAAAATGGATAAGAAATACTCAATAGGCTTAGATATCGGCACAAATAGCGTCGGATGGGCGGTG
ATCACTGATGAATATAAGGTTCCGTCTAAAAAGTTCAAGGTTCTGGGAAATACAGACCGCCACAGTATCA
AAAAAAATCTTATAGGGGCTCTTTTATTTGACAGTGGAGAGACAGCGGAAGCGACTCGTCTCAAACGGAC
AGCTCGTAGAAGGTATACACGTCGGAAGAATCGTATTTGTTATCTACAGGAGATTTTTTCAAATGAGATG
GCGAAAGTAGATGATAGTTTCTTTCATCGACTTGAAGAGTCTTTTTTGGTGGAAGAAGACAAGAAGCACG
AACGGCATCCTATTTTTGGAAATATAGTAGATGAAGTTGCTTATCATGAGAAATATCCAACTATCTATCA
TCTGCGAAAAAAATTGGTAGATTCTACTGATAAAGCGGATTTGCGCTTAATCTATTTGGCCTTAGCGCAT
ATGATCAAGTTCCGCGGCCACTTTTTGATCGAGGGGGATTTCAACCCGGATAACAGCGACGTGGACAAAC
TGTTCATCCAGTTGGTGCAGACCTACAACCAGTTCTTCGAAGAAAACCCGATCAACGCAAGCGGAGTAGA
TGCTAAAGCGATCCTGTCCGCACGATTCAGTAAGTCGAGCCGATTAGAAAATCTCATTGCTCAGCTCCCC
GGCGAGAAGAAAAATGGCTTATTCGGGAACCTCATTGCTTTGTCGTTGGGCTTGACCCCGAACTTCAAGT
CGAACTTCGACTTGGCAGAAGACGCTAAATTTCAGCTCTCCAAGGACACGTACGACGATGACCTGGACAA
TTTGTTGGCGCAAATCGGCGACCAATACGCTGACTTGTTCTTGGGAGCCAAGAACTTGTCTGACGCTATC
TTGCTCTCTGACATCCTCAGCGTAAACACTGAAATCACTAAGGCGCCCCTATCAGCTTCAATGATTAAAC
GCTACGACGAGCACCATCAGGACTTGACTCTTTTGAAAGCGTTGGTCCGACAGCAGCTCCCGGAGAAGTA
CAAAGAGATCTTCTTCGACCAGTCCAAAAACGGATATGCAGGTTATATTGACGGGGGCGCCAGCCAGGAG
GAGTTCTACAAATTCATCAAACCGATCTTGGAAAAAATGGACGGTACGGAGGAGTTGTTGGTGAAACTAA
ATCGTGAAGATTTGCTGCGCAAGCAACGGACCTTTGACAACGGCTCTATTCCCCATCAAATTCACTTGGG
TGAGCTGCACGCGATCTTGAGAAGACAGGAGGACTTCTACCCGTTCTTGAAAGACAACCGTGAGAAGATC
GAGAAAATCTTGACCTTCCGGATTCCTTATTATGTTGGTCCATTGGCGCGTGGCAATAGTCGTTTTGCAT
GGATGACCCGGAAGTCCGAAGAAACGATCACCCCATGGAATTTCGAAGAAGTTGTCGACAAAGGTGCCTC
AGCTCAATCTTTCATTGAGCGCATGACGAACTTCGACAAAAACCTCCCGAACGAGAAAGTCCTGCCGAAA
CACAGCTTGCTCTACGAGTACTTCACGGTCTACAACGAGTTGACGAAGGTCAAATACGTCACTGAAGGAA
TGCGAAAACCAGCATTTCTTTCAGGTGAGCAGAAGAAAGCCATCGTGGACTTGCTCTTCAAAACGAACCG
CAAAGTCACCGTGAAGCAGTTGAAAGAGGACTACTTCAAAAAAATCGAGTGCTTCGACAGCGTCGAGATC
TCCGGAGTTGAGGACAGCTTCAACGCTTCCTTGGGCACCTACCACGACTTGCTGAAAATCATCAAAGACA
AAGACTTCTTGGACAACGAGGAGAACGAGGACATCTTGGAGGACATCGTCTTGACGTTGACCTTGTTCGA
GGACAGGGAGATGATCGAGGAGAGACTCAAAACATATGCTCACCTCTTTGATGATAAGGTGATGAAACAG
CTTAAACGTCGCCGTTATACTGGTTGGGGACGTTTGTCTCGAAAATTGATTAATGGTATTAGGGATAAGC
AATCTGGCAAAACAATATTAGATTTTTTGAAATCAGATGGTTTTGCCAATCGCAATTTTATGCAGCTGAT
CCATGATGATAGTTTGACATTTAAAGAAGACATTCAAAAAGCGCAGGTGTCTGGACAAGGCGATAGTTTA
CATGAACATATTGCAAATTTAGCTGGTAGCCCTGCTATTAAAAAAGGTATTTTACAGACTGTAAAAGTTG
TTGATGAATTGGTCAAAGTAATGGGGCGGCATAAGCCAGAAAATATCGTTATTGAAATGGCACGTGAAAA
TCAGACAACTCAAAAGGGCCAGAAAAATTCGCGAGAGCGTATGAAACGAATCGAAGAAGGTATCAAAGAA
TTAGGAAGTCAGATTCTTAAAGAGCATCCTGTTGAAAATACTCAATTGCAAAATGAAAAGCTCTATCTCT
ATTATCTCCAAAATGGAAGAGACATGTATGTGGACCAAGAATTAGATATTAATCGTTTAAGTGATTATGA
TGTCGATCACATTGTTCCACAAAGTTTCCTTAAAGACGATTCAATAGACAATAAGGTCTTAACGCGTTCT
GATAAAAATCGTGGTAAATCGGATAACGTTCCAAGTGAAGAAGTAGTCAAAAAGATGAAAAACTATTGGA
GACAACTTCTAAACGCCAAGTTAATCACTCAACGTAAGTTTGATAATTTAACGAAAGCTGAACGTGGAGG
TTTGAGTGAACTTGATAAAGCTGGTTTTATCAAACGCCAATTGGTTGAAACTCGCCAAATCACTAAGCAT
GTGGCACAAATTTTGGATAGTCGCATGAATACTAAATACGATGAAAATGATAAACTTATTCGAGAGGTTA
AAGTGATTACCTTAAAATCTAAATTAGTTTCTGACTTCCGAAAAGATTTCCAATTCTATAAAGTACGTGA
GATTAACAATTACCATCATGCCCATGATGCGTATCTAAATGCCGTCGTTGGAACTGCTTTGATTAAGAAA
TATCCAAAACTTGAATCGGAGTTTGTCTATGGTGATTATAAAGTTTATGATGTTCGTAAAATGATTGCTA
AGTCTGAGCAAGAAATAGGCAAAGCAACCGCAAAATATTTCTTTTACTCTAATATCATGAACTTCTTCAA
AACAGAAATTACACTTGCAAATGGAGAGATTCGCAAACGCCCTCTAATCGAAACTAATGGGGAAACTGGA
GAAATTGTCTGGGATAAAGGGCGAGATTTTGCCACAGTGCGCAAAGTATTGTCCATGCCCCAAGTCAATA
TTGTCAAGAAAACAGAAGTACAGACAGGCGGATTCTCCAAGGAGTCAATTTTACCAAAAAGAAATTCGGA
CAAGCTTATTGCTCGTAAAAAAGACTGGGATCCAAAAAAATATGGTGGTTTTGATAGTCCAACGGTAGCT
TATTCAGTCCTAGTGGTTGCTAAGGTGGAAAAAGGGAAATCGAAGAAGTTAAAATCCGTTAAAGAGTTAC
TAGGGATCACAATTATGGAAAGAAGTTCCTTTGAAAAAAATCCGATTGACTTTTTAGAAGCTAAAGGATA
TAAGGAAGTTAAAAAAGACTTAATCATTAAACTACCTAAATATAGTCTTTTTGAGTTAGAAAACGGTCGT
AAACGGATGCTGGCTAGTGCCGGAGAATTACAAAAAGGAAATGAGCTGGCTCTGCCAAGCAAATATGTGA
ATTTTTTATATTTAGCTAGTCATTATGAAAAGTTGAAGGGTAGTCCAGAAGATAACGAACAAAAACAATT
GTTTGTGGAGCAGCATAAGCATTATTTAGATGAGATTATTGAGCAAATCAGTGAATTTTCTAAGCGTGTT
ATTTTAGCAGATGCCAATTTAGATAAAGTTCTTAGTGCATATAACAAACATAGAGACAAACCAATACGTG
AACAAGCAGAAAATATTATTCATTTATTTACGTTGACGAATCTTGGAGCTCCCGCTGCTTTTAAATATTT
TGATACAACAATTGATCGTAAACGATATACGTCTACAAAAGAAGTTTTAGATGCCACTCTTATCCATCAA
TCCATCACTGGTCTTTATGAAACACGCATTGATTTGAGTCAGCTAGGAGGTGACTGAAGTATATTTTAGA
TGAAGATTATTTCTTAATAACTAAAAATATGGTATAATACTCTTAATAAATGCAGTAATACAGGGGCTTT
TCAAGACTGAAGTCTAGCTGAGACAAATAGTGCGATTACGAAATTTTTTAGACAAAAATAGTCTACGAGG
TTTTAGAGCTATGCTGTTTTGAATGGTCCCAAAACTGAGACCAGTCTCGGAAGCTCAAAGGTCTCGTTTT
AGAGCTATGCTGTTTTGAATGGTCCCAAAACTTCAGCACACTGAGACTTGTTGAGTTCCATGTTTTAGAG
CTATGCTGTTTTGAATGGACTCCATTCAACATTGCCGATGATAACTTGAGAAAGAGGGTTAATACCAGCA
GTCGGATACCTTCCTATTCTTTCTGTTAAAGCGTTTTCATGTTATAATAGGCAAAAGAAGAGTAGTGTGA
TCGTCCATTCCGACAGCATCGCCAGTCACTATGGCGTGCTGCTAGCGCTATATGCGTTGATGCAATTTCT
ATGCGCACCCGTTCTCGGAGCACTGTCCGACCGCTTTGGCCGCCGCCCAGTCCTGCTCGCTTCGCTACTT
GGAGCCACTATCGACTACGCGATCATGGCGACCACACCCGTCCTGTGGATCCTCTACGCCGGACGCATCG
TGGCCGGCATCACCGGCGCCACAGGTGCGGTTGCTGGCGCCTATATCGCCGACATCACCGATGGGGAAGA
TCGGGCTCGCCACTTCGGGCTCATGAGCGCTTGTTTCGGCGTGGGTATGGTGGCAGGCCCCGTGGCCGGG
GGACTGTTGGGCGCCATCTCCTTGCATGCACCATTCCTTGCGGCGGCGGTGCTCAACGGCCTCAACCTAC
TACTGGGCTGCTTCCTAATGCAGGAGTCGCATAAGGGAGAGCGTCGACGTTTACGAACCGAACAGGCTTA
TGTCAATTCGCCTCTCAGGCGCCGCTGGTGCCGCTGGTTGGACGCCAAGGGTGAATCCGCCTCGATACCC
TGACTACTCGCTTCCTGCGCCCTCTCAGGCGGCGATAGGGGACTGGTAAAACGGGGATTGCCCAGACGCC
TCCCCCGCCCCTTCAGGGGCACAAATGCGGCCCCAACGGGGCCACGTAGTGGTGCGTTTTTTGCGTTTCC
ACCCTTTTCTTCCTTTTCCCTTTTAAACCTTTTAGGACGTCTACAGGCCACGTAATCCGTGGCCTGTAGA
GTTTAAAAAGGGACGGATTTGTTGCCATTAAGGGACGGATTTGTTGTTAAGAAGGGACGGATTTGTTGTT
GTAAAGGGACGGATTTGTTGTATTGTGGGACGCAGATACAGTGTCCCCTTATACACAAGGAATGTCGAAC
GTGGCCTCACCCCCAATGGTTTACAAAAGCAATGCCCTGGTCGAGGCCGCGTATCGCCTCAGTGTTCAGG
AACAGCGGATCGTTCTGGCCTGTATTAGCCAGGTGAAGAGGAGCGAGCCTGTCACCGATGAAGTGATGTA
TTCAGTGACGGCGGAGGACATAGCGACGATGGCGGGTGTCCCTATCGAATCTTCCTACAACCAGCTCAAA
GAAGCGGCCCTGCGCCTGAAACGGCGGGAAGTCCGGTTAACCCAAGAGCCCAATGGCAAGGGGAAAAGAC
CGAGTGTGATGATTACCGGCTGGGTGCAAACAATCATCTACCGGGAGGGTGAGGGCCGTGTAGAACTCAG
GTTCACCGAAGACATGCTGCCGTACCTGACGGAACTCACCAAACAGTTCACCAAATACGCCTTGGCTGAC
GTGGCCAAGATGGACAGCACCCACGCGATCAGGCTTTACGAGCTGCTCATGCAATGGGACAGCATCGGCC
AGCGCGAAATAGAAATTGACCAGCTGCGAAAGTGGTTTCAACTGGAAGGCCGGTATCCCTCGATCAAGGA
CTTCAAGTTGCGAGTGCTTGATCCAGCCGTGACGCAGATCAACGAGCACAGCCCGCTACAGGTGGAGTGG
GCGCAGCGAAAGACCGGGCGCAAGGTCACACATCTGTTGTTCAGTTTTGGACCGAAGAAGCCCGCCAAGG
CGGTGGGTAAGGCCCCAGCGAAGCGCAAGGCCGGGAAGATTTCAGATGCTGAGATCGCGAAACAGGCTCG
CCCTGGTGAGACATGGGAAGCGGCCCGCGCTCGACTAACCCAGATGCCGCTGGATCTGGCCTAGAGGCCG
TGGCCACCACGGCCCGGCCTGCCTTTCAGGCTGCGCAACTGTTGGGAAGGGCGATCGGTGCGGGCCTCTT
CGCTATTACGCGTCGACCGATGCCCTTGAGAGCCTTCAACCCAGTCAGCTCCTTCCGGTGGGCGCGGGGC
ATGACTATCGTCGCCGCACTTATGACTGTCTTCTTTATCATGCAACTCGTAGGACAGGTGCCGGCAGCGC
TCTGGGTCATTTTCGGCGAGGACCGCTTTCGCTGGAGCGCGACGATGATCGGCCTGTCGCTTGCGGTATT
CGGAATCTTGCACGCCCTCGCTCAAGCCTTCGTCACTGGTCCCGCCACCAAACGTTTCGGCGAGAAGCAG
GCCATTATCGCCGGCATGGC
Features (pLannotate 1.2.2; 16 found; start..end, strand, type, name):
     66..654     -  rep_origin     ori: high-copy-number ColE1/pMB1/pBR322/pUC origin of replication
    808..1623    +  CDS            KanR: aminoglycoside phosphotransferase; aph(3')-Ia; confers resistance to kanamycin in bacteria or G418 (Geneticin®) in eukaryotes
   1632..1689    -  promoter       AmpR promoter (fragment): bla
   1780..1881    +  CDS            TcR (fragment): tetracycline efflux protein; tet; confers resistance to tetracycline
   2050..2128    -  misc_RNA       tracrRNA: trans-activating CRISPR RNA for the Streptococcus pyogenes CRISPR/Cas9 system
   2321..6424    +  CDS            cas9: CAS9_STRP1 - Also known as csn1 From Streptococcus pyogenes serotype M1.
   6448..6579    +  misc_feature   crRNA leader: crRNA leader sequence for the Streptococcus pyogenes CRISPR/Cas system
   6580..6615    +  repeat_region  DR: direct repeat for the Streptococcus pyogenes CRISPR/Cas system
   6646..6681    +  repeat_region  DR: direct repeat for the Streptococcus pyogenes CRISPR/Cas system
   6712..6738    +  repeat_region  DR (fragment): direct repeat for the Streptococcus pyogenes CRISPR/Cas system
   6860..7328    +  CDS            TcR (fragment): tetracycline efflux protein; tet; confers resistance to tetracycline
   7329..7356    -  promoter       Pc promoter: intI1 (promoter lies within the coding sequence); class 1 integron promoter
   7406..7757    -  rep_origin     pRO1600 oriV: broad-host-range origin of replication from Pseudomonas aeruginosa plasmid pRO1600; requires the pRO1600 Rep protein for replication (West et al., 1994)
   7771..8604    +  CDS            pRO1600 Rep: replication protein for the broad-host-range plasmid pRO1600 from Pseudomonas aeruginosa&nbsp
   8635..8691    -  CDS            lacZα (fragment): LacZα fragment of β-galactosidase; lacZ fragment
   8690..5       +  CDS            TcR (fragment) (across the origin): tetracycline efflux protein; tet; confers resistance to tetracycline
