[The description below was written by a language model from this plasmid's Addgene catalogue record and pLannotate feature annotations shown in this document.]
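Description:
pJH1 is an 8,980 bp bacterial CRISPR-Cas9 plasmid, deposited as an empty backbone and derived from pCas9, that was adapted for use in Pseudomonas, specifically Pseudomonas syringae pv. actinidiae according to the associated publication. It functions as a shuttle vector. A ColE1/pMB1-type origin supports replication in E. coli, although the catalogue lists the plasmid as low copy despite the annotation tool's generic "high-copy" label for this origin. The pRO1600 oriV together with its cognate Rep protein gene, taken from pUCP22, allows maintenance in Pseudomonas hosts. The chloramphenicol resistance gene of pCas9 was replaced with a kanamycin resistance gene (aph(3')-Ia), which is the only intact selectable marker. Several tetracycline resistance fragments, a partial AmpR promoter, a short lacZα fragment and a class 1 integron Pc promoter appear to be non-functional remnants of the parental plasmids.

The payload is the native-style Streptococcus pyogenes type II CRISPR system: a tracrRNA on the reverse strand, the full cas9 coding sequence, and a minimal CRISPR array made up of the crRNA leader followed by two full direct repeats and a partial third. In this arrangement a spacer placed between the repeats is transcribed as pre-crRNA, processed with the help of tracrRNA, and used to direct Cas9 cleavage to a matching genomic target. No dedicated heterologous promoter for cas9 is annotated. The depositors resynthesized part of the cas9 coding region to raise its GC content from about 35% to 48% without changing the encoded protein, and they deleted 103 bp between the tracrRNA and cas9. The depositor-supplied and repository-sequenced records carry the same features, offset by only a few bases.
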