Addgene plasmid #154204: pJH1
Purpose: (Empty Backbone) encodes CRISPR-Cas9 system derived from plasmid pCas9
Depositing lab: Russell Poulter. Depositing organization: University of Otago. Publication: The application of the CRISPR-Cas9 system in Pseudomonas syringae pv. actinidiae. Ho J, Zhao M, Wojcik S, Taiaroa G, Butler M, Poulter R. J Med Microbiol. 2020 Mar;69(3):478-486. doi: 10.1099/jmm.0.001124. Epub 2020 Jan 14. PubMed 31935181.
Backbone
  Vector backbone: pCas9
  Modifications to backbone: Added an origin of replication from pUCP22; chloramphenicol resistance gene removed and replaced with kanamycin resistance; a portion of the Cas9 protein-encoding region was resynthesized, conserving the encoded amino acid sequence but altering the GC content to 48% (from ~35%); 103bp deleted between the tracrRNA and the Cas9 encoding region.
  Vector type: CRISPR
Growth in bacteria
  Bacterial resistance: Kanamycin, 50 μg/mL
  Growth temperature: 37°C
  Growth strain: DH5alpha
  Copy number: Low Copy
Terms and licenses: Academic/Nonprofit Terms; Industry Terms: Not Available to Industry
How to cite: pJH1 was a gift from Russell Poulter (Addgene plasmid # 154204 ; http://n2t.net/addgene:154204 ; RRID:Addgene_154204)
